>Addgene plasmid #177257 | bu6-sgCebpa_v1-mU6-sgCebpb_v1-hU6-sgCebpd_v1 | addgene full sequence | sequence record 352721 | Addgene NGS Result
TAGAGTGGAGGTTTGACAGCCGCCTAGCATTTCATCACATGGCCCGAGAGCTGCATCCGGACTGTACTGG
GTCTCTCTGGTTAGACCAGATCTGAGCCTGGGAGCTCTCTGGCTAACTAGGGAACCCACTGCTTAAGCCT
CAATAAAGCTTGCCTTGAGTGCTTCAAGTAGTGTGTGCCCGTCTGTTGTGTGACTCTGGTAACTAGAGAT
CCCTCAGACCCTTTTAGTCAGTGTGGAAAATCTCTAGCAGCATGTGAGCAAAAGGCCAGCAAAAGGCCAG
GAACCGTAAAAAGGCCGCGTTGCTGGCGTTTTTCCATAGGCTCCGCCCCCCTGACGAGCATCACAAAAAT
CGACGCTCAAGTCAGAGGTGGCGAAACCCGACAGGACTATAAAGATACCAGGCGTTTCCCCCTGGAAGCT
CCCTCGTGCGCTCTCCTGTTCCGACCCTGCCGCTTACCGGATACCTGTCCGCCTTTCTCCCTTCGGGAAG
CGTGGCGCTTTCTCATAGCTCACGCTGTAGGTATCTCAGTTCGGTGTAGGTCGTTCGCTCCAAGCTGGGC
TGTGTGCACGAACCCCCCGTTCAGCCCGACCGCTGCGCCTTATCCGGTAACTATCGTCTTGAGTCCAACC
CGGTAAGACACGACTTATCGCCACTGGCAGCAGCCACTGGTAACAGGATTAGCAGAGCGAGGTATGTAGG
CGGTGCTACAGAGTTCTTGAAGTGGTGGCCTAACTACGGCTACACTAGAAGAACAGTATTTGGTATCTGC
GCTCTGCTGAAGCCAGTTACCTTCGGAAAAAGAGTTGGTAGCTCTTGATCCGGCAAACAAACCACCGCTG
GTAGCGGTGGTTTTTTTGTTTGCAAGCAGCAGATTACGCGCAGAAAAAAAGGATCTCAAGAAGATCCTTT
GATCTTTTCTACGGGGTCTGACGCTCAGTGGAACGAAAACTCACGTTAAGGGATTTTGGTCATGAGATTA
TCAAAAAGGATCTTCACCTAGATCCTTTTAAATTAAAAATGAAGTTTTAAATCAATCTAAAGTATATATG
AGTAAACTTGGTCTGACAGTTACCAATGCTTAATCAGTGAGGCACCTATCTCAGCGATCTGTCTATTTCG
TTCATCCATAGTTGCCTGACTCCCCGTCGTGTAGATAACTACGATACGGGAGGGCTTACCATCTGGCCCC
AGTGCTGCAATGATACCGCGAGACCCACGCTCACCGGCTCCAGATTTATCAGCAATAAACCAGCCAGCCG
GAAGGGCCGAGCGCAGAAGTGGTCCTGCAACTTTATCCGCCTCCATCCAGTCTATTAATTGTTGCCGGGA
AGCTAGAGTAAGTAGTTCGCCAGTTAATAGTTTGCGCAACGTTGTTGCCATTGCTACAGGCATCGTGGTG
TCACGCTCGTCGTTTGGTATGGCTTCATTCAGCTCCGGTTCCCAACGATCAAGGCGAGTTACATGATCCC
CCATGTTGTGCAAAAAAGCGGTTAGCTCCTTCGGTCCTCCGATCGTTGTCAGAAGTAAGTTGGCCGCAGT
GTTATCACTCATGGTTATGGCAGCACTGCATAATTCTCTTACTGTCATGCCATCCGTAAGATGCTTTTCT
GTGACTGGTGAGTACTCAACCAAGTCATTCTGAGAATAGTGTATGCGGCGACCGAGTTGCTCTTGCCCGG
CGTCAATACGGGATAATACCGCGCCACATAGCAGAACTTTAAAAGTGCTCATCATTGGAAAACGTTCTTC
GGGGCGAAAACTCTCAAGGATCTTACCGCTGTTGAGATCCAGTTCGATGTAACCCACTCGTGCACCCAAC
TGATCTTCAGCATCTTTTACTTTCACCAGCGTTTCTGGGTGAGCAAAAACAGGAAGGCAAAATGCCGCAA
AAAAGGGAATAAGGGCGACACGGAAATGTTGAATACTCATACTCTTCCTTTTTCAATATTATTGAAGCAT
TTATCAGGGTTATTGTCTCATGAGCGGATACATATTTGAATGTATTTAGAAAAATAAACAAATAGGGGTT
CCGCGCACATTTCCCCGAAAAGTGCCACCTGACGTCGACGGATCGGGAGATCTCCCGATCCCCTATGGTG
CACTCTCAGTACAATCTGCTCTGATGCCGCATAGTTAAGCCAGTATCTGCTCCCTGCTTGTGTGTTGGAG
GTCGCTGAGTAGTGCGCGAGCAAAATTTAAGCTACAACAAGGCAAGGCTTGACCGACAATTGCATGAAGA
ATCTGCTTAGGGTTAGGCGTTTTGCGCTGCTTCGCGATGTACGGGCCAGATATACGCGTTGACATTGATT
ATTGACTAGTTATTAATAGTAATCAATTACGGGGTCATTAGTTCATAGCCCATATATGGAGTTCCGCGTT
ACATAACTTACGGTAAATGGCCCGCCTGGCTGACCGCCCAACGACCCCCGCCCATTGACGTCAATAATGA
CGTATGTTCCCATAGTAACGCCAATAGGGACTTTCCATTGACGTCAATGGGTGGAGTATTTACGGTAAAC
TGCCCACTTGGCAGTACATCAAGTGTATCATATGCCAAGTACGCCCCCTATTGACGTCAATGACGGTAAA
TGGCCCGCCTGGCATTATGCCCAGTACATGACCTTATGGGACTTTCCTACTTGGCAGTACATCTACGTAT
TAGTCATCGCTATTACCATGGTGATGCGGTTTTGGCAGTACATCAATGGGCGTGGATAGCGGTTTGACTC
ACGGGGATTTCCAAGTCTCCACCCCATTGACGTCAATGGGAGTTTGTTTTGGCACCAAAATCAACGGGAC
TTTCCAAAATGTCGTAACAACTCCGCCCCATTGACGCAAATGGGCGGTAGGCGTGTACGGTGGGAGGTCT
ATATAAGCAGCGCGTTTTGCCTGTACTGGGTCTCTCTGGTTAGACCAGATCTGAGCCTGGGAGCTCTCTG
GCTAACTAGGGAACCCACTGCTTAAGCCTCAATAAAGCTTGCCTTGAGTGCTTCAAGTAGTGTGTGCCCG
TCTGTTGTGTGACTCTGGTAACTAGAGATCCCTCAGACCCTTTTAGTCAGTGTGGAAAATCTCTAGCAGT
GGCGCCCGAACAGGGACTTGAAAGCGAAAGGGAAACCAGAGGAGCTCTCTCGACGCAGGACTCGGCTTGC
TGAAGCGCGCACGGCAAGAGGCGAGGGGCGGCGACTGGTGAGTACGCCAAAAATTTTGACTAGCGGAGGC
TAGAAGGAGAGAGATGGGTGCGAGAGCGTCAGTATTAAGCGGGGGAGAATTAGATCGCGATGGGAAAAAA
TTCGGTTAAGGCCAGGGGGAAAGAAAAAATATAAATTAAAACATATAGTATGGGCAAGCAGGGAGCTAGA
ACGATTCGCAGTTAATCCTGGCCTGTTAGAAACATCAGAAGGCTGTAGACAAATACTGGGACAGCTACAA
CCATCCCTTCAGACAGGATCAGAAGAACTTAGATCATTATATAATACAGTAGCAACCCTCTATTGTGTGC
ATCAAAGGATAGAGATAAAAGACACCAAGGAAGCTTTAGACAAGATAGAGGAAGAGCAAAACAAAAGTAA
GACCACCGCACAGCAAGCGGCCGGCCGCTGATCTTCAGACCTGGAGGAGGAGATATGAGGGACAATTGGA
GAAGTGAATTATATAAATATAAAGTAGTAAAAATTGAACCATTAGGAGTAGCACCCACCAAGGCAAAGAG
AAGAGTGGTGCAGAGAGAAAAAAGAGCAGTGGGAATAGGAGCTTTGTTCCTTGGGTTCTTGGGAGCAGCA
GGAAGCACTATGGGCGCAGCGTCAATGACGCTGACGGTACAGGCCAGACAATTATTGTCTGGTATAGTGC
AGCAGCAGAACAATTTGCTGAGGGCTATTGAGGCGCAACAGCATCTGTTGCAACTCACAGTCTGGGGCAT
CAAGCAGCTCCAGGCAAGAATCCTGGCTGTGGAAAGATACCTAAAGGATCAACAGCTCCTGGGGATTTGG
GGTTGCTCTGGAAAACTCATTTGCACCACTGCTGTGCCTTGGAATGCTAGTTGGAGTAATAAATCTCTGG
AACAGATTTGGAATCACACGACCTGGATGGAGTGGGACAGAGAAATTAACAATTACACAAGCTTAATACA
CTCCTTAATTGAAGAATCGCAAAACCAGCAAGAAAAGAATGAACAAGAATTATTGGAATTAGATAAATGG
GCAAGTTTGTGGAATTGGTTTAACATAACAAATTGGCTGTGGTATATAAAATTATTCATAATGATAGTAG
GAGGCTTGGTAGGTTTAAGAATAGTTTTTGCTGTACTTTCTATAGTGAATAGAGTTAGGCAGGGATATTC
ACCATTATCGTTTCAGACCCACCTCCCAACCCCGAGGGGACCCGACAGGCCCGAAGGAATAGAAGAAGAA
GGTGGAGAGAGAGACAGAGACAGATCCATTCGATTAGTGAACGGATCGGCACTGCGTGCGCCAATTCTGC
AGACAAATGGCAGTATTCATCCACAATTTTAAAAGAAAAGGGGGGATTGGGGGGTACAGTGCAGGGGAAA
GAATAGTAGACATAATAGCAACAGACATACAAACTAAAGAATTACAAAAACAAATTACAAAAATTCAAAA
TTTTCGGGTTTATTACAGGGACAGCAGAGATCCAGTTTGGTTAGTACCGGGCCCGCTCTAGCCCTGCAGG
AACTGTTTAAACTGTCGTGACCGAGCTTGTCTGCCCGCGCAGTCCACTAGACAGACGCGCAGAGGTCGGG
CGGGCCTAGGGCCAATTTCCCATGGTTCCCTTCATTTGCATATATGATGTAATAAGGTTATGGAGACTAT
TAAACTTAGCCCTAATCAAACTATATGATGATAATGTGTGTGGTACAAAAGGTCATAACTTATTATATAC
TTTGAAACTTAAAAAAGGGTTACAGTTTAGTCACCATAACTGTAAAATTTTTTCTATTCTTAGCTTTATA
TAGTTCTTGAGAGGCCATGTTTATGGTGCTCGCAGATGCCGCCCAGGTTTAAGAGCTAAGCTGGAAACAG
CATAGCAAGTTTAAATAAGGCTAGTCCGTTATCAACTTGAAAAAGTGGCACCGAGTCGGTGCTTTTTTTC
CAGTCTGACTATCACGATTGATCCGACGCGCCATCTCTAGGCCCGCGCCGGCCCCCTCGCACGGACTTGT
GGGAGAAGCTCGGCTACTCCCCTGCCCCGGTTAATTTGCATATAATATTTCCTAGTAACTATAGAGGCTT
AATGTGCGATAAAAGACAGATAATCTGTTCTTTTTAATACTAGCTACATTTTACATGATAGGCTTGGATT
TCTATAAGAGATACAAATACTAAATTATTATTTTAAAAAACAGCACAAAAGGAAACTCACCCTAACTGTA
AAGTAATTGTGTGTTTTGAGACTATAAGTATCCCTTGGAGAACCACCTTGTTGATGGGTCTAAAGGCGGC
GGGGTTTGAGAGCTAAGCAGAAAGCTGCATAGCAAGTTCAAATAAGGCTAGTCCGTACACAACTTGAAAA
AGTGGCAGCCGAGTCGGCTGCTTTTTTTGCTCGAATCTACACTCAGCTATGGCGCGCCCCAAGGTCGGGC
AGGAAGAGGGCCTATTTCCCATGATTCCTTCATATTTGCATATACGATACAAGGCTGTTAGAGAGATAAT
TGGAATTAATTTGACTGTAAACACAAAGATATTAGTACAAAATACGTGACGTAGAAAGTAATAATTTCTT
GGGTAGTTTGCAGTTTTAAAATTATGTTTTAAAATGGACTATCATATGCTTACCGTAACTTGAAAGTATT
TCGATTTCTTGGCTTTATATATCTTGTGGAAAGCCAGAAACATGGCTCAAGCGCGAACCCGACTGGTTTC
AGAGCTAAGCACAAGAGTGCATAGCAAGTTGAAATAAGGCTAGTCCGTTTACAACTTGAAAAAGTGGCAC
CCGAGTCGGGTGCTTTTTTTGTTTGGCGCGCCTATGGCTTAATTAACATGGCGGCCGCATTCTACCGGGT
AGGGGAGGCGCTTTTCCCAAGGCAGTCTGGAGCATGCGCTTTAGCAGCCCCGCTGGGCACTTGGCGCTAC
ACAAGTGGCCTCTGGCCTCGCACACATTCCACATCCACCGGTAGGCGCCAACCGGCTCCGTTCTTTGGTG
GCCCCTTCGCGCCACCTTCTACTCCTCCCCTAGTCAGGAAGTTCCCCCCCGCCCCGCAGCTCGCGTCGTG
CAGGACGTGACAAATGGAAGTAGCACGTCTCACTAGTCTCGTGCAGATGGACAGCACCGCTGAGCAATGG
AAGCGGGTAGGCCTTTGGGGCAGCGGCCAATAGCAGCTTTGCTCCTTCGCTTTCTGGGCTCAGAGGCTGG
GAAGGGGTGGGTCCGGGGGCGGGCTCAGGGGCGGGCTCAGGGGCGGGGCGGGCGCCCGAAGGTCCTCCGG
AGGCCCGGCATTCTGCACGCTTCAAAAGCGCACGTCTGCCGCGCTGTTCTCCTCTTCCTCATCTCCGGGA
CCCGGGATGCCCAAGAAGAAGAGGAAGGTGTCCAATTTACTGACCGTACACCAAAATTTGCCTGCATTAC
CGGTCGATGCAACGAGTGATGAGGTTCGCAAGAACCTGATGGACATGTTCAGGGATCGCCAGGCGTTTTC
TGAGCATACCTGGAAAATGCTTCTGTCCGTTTGCCGGTCGTGGGCGGCATGGTGCAAGTTGAATAACCGG
AAATGGTTTCCCGCAGAACCTGAAGATGTTCGCGATTATCTTCTATATCTTCAGGCGCGCGGTCTGGCAG
TAAAAACTATCCAGCAACATTTGGGCCAGCTAAACATGCTTCATCGTCGGTCCGGGCTGCCACGACCAAG
TGACAGCAATGCTGTTTCACTGGTTATGCGGCGGATCCGAAAAGAAAACGTTGATGCCGGTGAACGTGCA
AAACAGGCTCTAGCGTTCGAACGCACTGATTTCGACCAGGTTCGTTCACTCATGGAAAATAGCGATCGCT
GCCAGGATATACGTAATCTGGCATTTCTGGGGATTGCTTATAACACCCTGTTACGTATAGCCGAAATTGC
CAGGATCAGGGTTAAAGATATCTCACGTACTGACGGTGGGAGAATGTTAATCCATATTGGCAGAACGAAA
ACGCTGGTTAGCACCGCAGGTGTAGAGAAGGCACTTAGCCTGGGGGTAACTAAACTGGTCGAGCGATGGA
TTTCCGTCTCTGGTGTAGCTGATGATCCGAATAACTACCTGTTTTGCCGGGTCAGAAAAAATGGTGTTGC
CGCGCCATCTGCCACCAGCCAGCTATCAACTCGCGCCCTGGAAGGGATTTTTGAAGCAACTCATCGATTG
ATTTACGGCGCTAAGGATGACTCTGGTCAGAGATACCTGGCCTGGTCTGGACACAGTGCCCGTGTCGGAG
CCGCGCGAGATATGGCCCGCGCTGGAGTTTCAATACCGGAGATCATGCAAGCTGGTGGCTGGACCAATGT
AAATATTGTCATGAACTATATCCGTAACCTGGATAGTGAAACAGGGGCAATGGTGCGCCTGCTGGAAGAT
GGCGATTAGCCATGTTTAAGGGTTCCGGTTCCACTAGGTACAATTCGATATCAAGCTTATCGATAATCAA
CCTCTGGATTACAAAATTTGTGAAAGATTGACTGGTATTCTTAACTATGTTGCTCCTTTTACGCTATGTG
GATACGCTGCTTTAATGCCTTTGTATCATGCTATTGCTTCCCGTATGGCTTTCATTTTCTCCTCCTTGTA
TAAATCCTGGTTGCTGTCTCTTTATGAGGAGTTGTGGCCCGTTGTCAGGCAACGTGGCGTGGTGTGCACT
GTGTTTGCTGACGCAACCCCCACTGGTTGGGGCATTGCCACCACCTGTCAGCTCCTTTCCGGGACTTTCG
CTTTCCCCCTCCCTATTGCCACGGCGGAACTCATCGCCGCCTGCCTTGCCCGCTGCTGGACAGGGGCTCG
GCTGTTGGGCACTGACAATTCCGTGGTGTTGTCGGGGAAATCATCGTCCTTTCCTTGGCTGCTCGCCTGT
GTTGCCACCTGGATTCTGCGCGGGACGTCCTTCTGCTACGTCCCTTCGGCCCTCAATCCAGCGGACCTTC
CTTCCCGCGGCCTGCTGCCGGCTCTGCGGCCTCTTCCGCGTCTTCGCCTTCGCCCTCAGACGAGTCGGAT
CTCCCTTTGGGCCGCCTCCCCGCATCGATACCGTCGACCTCGATCGAGACCTAGAAAAACATGGAGCAAT
CACAAGTAGCAATACAGCAGCTACCAATGCTGATTGTGCCTGGCTAGAAGCACAAGAGGAGGAGGAGGTG
GGTTTTCCAGTCACACCTCAGGTACCTTTAAGACCAATGACTTACAAGGCAGCTGTAGATCTTAGCCACT
TTTTAAAAGAAAAGGGGGGACTGGAAGGGCTAATTCACTCCCAACGAAGACAAGATATCCTTGATCTGTG
GATCTACCACACACAAGGCTACTTCCCTGATTGGCAGAACTACACACCAGGGCCAGGGATCAGATATCCA
CTGACCTTTGGATGGTGCTACAAGCTAGTACCAGTTGAGCAAGAGAAGGTAGAAGAAGCCAATGAAGGAG
AGAACACCCGCTTGTTACACCCTGTGAGCCTGCATGGGATGGATGACCCGGAGAGAGAAGTAT
Features (pLannotate 1.2.2; 22 found; start..end, strand, type, name):
     69..249     +  LTR            5' LTR (truncated): truncated 5' long terminal repeat (LTR) from HIV-1
    311..899     -  rep_origin     ori: high-copy-number ColE1/pMB1/pBR322/pUC origin of replication
   1070..1930    -  CDS            AmpR: β-lactamase; bla; confers resistance to ampicillin, carbenicillin, and related antibiotics
   1931..2035    -  promoter       AmpR promoter: bla
   2094..2146    -  misc_feature   bom (fragment): basis of mobility region from pBR322
   2301..2680    +  enhancer       CMV enhancer: human cytomegalovirus immediate early enhancer
   2681..2880    +  promoter       CMV promoter: human cytomegalovirus (CMV) immediate early promoter
   2898..3078    +  LTR            5' LTR (truncated): truncated 5' long terminal repeat (LTR) from HIV-1
   3125..3250    +  misc_feature   HIV-1 Ψ: packaging signal of human immunodeficiency virus type 1
   3234..3572    +  CDS            HIV-1 gag (fragment): gag protein from human immunodeficiency virus 1; gag
   3747..3980    +  misc_feature   RRE: The Rev response element (RRE) of HIV-1 allows for Rev-dependent mRNA export from the nucleus to the cytoplasm.
   4357..4457    +  CDS            Rev (fragment): human immunodeficiency virus 1 (HIV-1) Rev protein; rev; enhances nuclear export of unspliced and incompletely spliced viral mRNAs
   4507..4624    +  misc_feature   cPPT/CTS: central polypurine tract and central termination sequence of HIV-1
   5035..5102    +  misc_RNA       tracrRNA (fragment): trans-activating CRISPR RNA for the Streptococcus pyogenes CRISPR/Cas9 system
   5130..5432    +  promoter       U6 promoter: RNA polymerase III promoter for mouse U6 snRNA (Das et al., 1988)
   5606..5843    +  promoter       U6 promoter: RNA polymerase III promoter for human U6 snRNA
   6017..6509    +  promoter       PGK promoter: mouse phosphoglycerate kinase 1 promoter
   6539..7569    +  CDS            Cre (fragment): site-specific recombinase Cre is a site-specific recombinase from bacteriophage P1. Recombination occurs at loxP sequences.
   7602..7625    +  misc_feature   MCS (fragment): pBluescript multiple cloning site
   7625..8213    +  misc_feature   WPRE: woodchuck hepatitis virus posttranscriptional regulatory element
   8214..8233    +  misc_feature   MCS (fragment): pBluescript multiple cloning site
   8235..62      +  CDS            nef (fragment) (across the origin): NEF_HV1LA - Experimental evidence at protein level: Swiss-Prot protein existence level 1. Extracellular Nef protein targets CD4(+) T-lymphocytes for apoptosis by interacting with CXCR4 surface receptors. From Human immunodeficiency virus type 1 group M subtype B (isolate Lai) (HIV-1).
