[The description below was written by a language model from this plasmid's Addgene catalogue record and pLannotate feature annotations shown in this document.]
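Description:
bu6-sgCebpa_v1-mU6-sgCebpb_v1-hU6-sgCebpd_v1 is an 8.7 kb lentiviral transfer plasmid built on the pLL3.3 backbone that delivers three mouse-targeting guide RNAs together with Cre recombinase. It is propagated in bacteria through a high-copy ColE1/pUC-type origin and selected with ampicillin via the AmpR (β-lactamase) cassette. The viral portion has a CMV enhancer/promoter placed upstream of a truncated HIV-1 5' LTR to drive genomic RNA production in packaging cells. This is followed by the Ψ packaging signal with a gag fragment, the Rev response element for Rev-dependent nuclear export, and the cPPT/CTS element. A WPRE downstream of the payload enhances transcript expression, and a second truncated LTR, preceded by a nef fragment, closes the provirus.

The payload is a tandem array of three RNA polymerase III cassettes, each using a U6 promoter from a different species, listed in the record as bU6, mU6 and hU6. Using divergent promoters reduces the repeated sequence that could otherwise recombine in a lentiviral genome. They express sgRNAs against mouse Cebpa, Cebpb and Cebpd respectively. The automated annotation detects the mouse and human U6 promoters and one S. pyogenes tracrRNA scaffold fragment. It does not label the bU6 promoter or the other scaffolds, which is probably a limit of the annotation. Downstream, a mouse PGK promoter drives Cre.

No Cas9 is encoded, so editing requires cells or animals that supply it. A Cre-activated Cas9 allele would allow this, though the record does not specify the recipient system. The associated publication concerns C/EBP factors in lung cancer, consistent with use for simultaneous knockout of the three C/EBP family members in Cre-dependent mouse tumour models.
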