Addgene plasmid #177257: bu6-sgCebpa_v1-mU6-sgCebpb_v1-hU6-sgCebpd_v1
Purpose: Expresses Cebpa_v1 (bU6), Cebpb_v1 (mU6), Cebpd_v1 (hU6) gRNAs and Cre-recombinase
Depositing lab: Monte Winslow. Depositing organization: Stanford University. Publication: LKB1 drives stasis and C/EBP-mediated reprogramming to an alveolar type II fate in lung cancer. Murray CW, Brady JJ, Han M, Cai H, Tsai MK, Pierce SE, Cheng R, Demeter J, Feldser DM, Jackson PK, Shackelford DB, Winslow MM. Nat Commun. 2022 Feb 28;13(1):1090. doi: 10.1038/s41467-022-28619-8. PubMed 35228570.
Backbone
  Vector backbone: pLL3.3
  Vector type: Lentiviral
Growth in bacteria
  Bacterial resistance: Ampicillin, 100 μg/mL
  Growth temperature: 37°C
  Growth strain: NEB Stable
  Copy number: High Copy
Gene/Insert
  Gene/Insert name: sgCebpa_v1/sgCebpb_v1/sgCebpd_v1
  gRNA/shRNA sequence: GTGCTCGCAGATGCCGCCCAG/GATGGGTCTAAAGGCGGCGGG/GCTCAAGCGCGAACCCGACTG
  Species: M. musculus (mouse)
  Promoter: bU6/mU6/hU6
  Cloning method: Gibson Cloning
Terms and licenses: Academic/Nonprofit Terms; Industry Terms: Not Available to Industry
How to cite: bu6-sgCebpa_v1-mU6-sgCebpb_v1-hU6-sgCebpd_v1 was a gift from Monte Winslow (Addgene plasmid # 177257 ; http://n2t.net/addgene:177257 ; RRID:Addgene_177257)
